>Addgene plasmid #46409 | pGEX Bmx-SH2 | depositor full sequence | sequence record 65539 | Full Sequence
ACGTTATCGACTGCACGGTGCACCAATGCTTCTGGCGTCAGGCAGCCATCGGAAGCTGTGGTATGGCTGT
GCAGGTCGTAAATCACTGCATAATTCGTGTCGCTCAAGGCGCACTCCCGTTCTGGATAATGTTTTTTGCG
CCGACATCATAACGGTTCTGGCAAATATTCTGAAATGAGCTGTTGACAATTAATCATCGGCTCGTATAAT
GTGTGGAATTGTGAGCGGATAACAATTTCACACAGGAAACAGTATTCATGTCCCCTATACTAGGTTATTG
GAAAATTAAGGGCCTTGTGCAACCCACTCGACTTCTTTTGGAATATCTTGAAGAAAAATATGAAGAGCAT
TTGTATGAGCGCGATGAAGGTGATAAATGGCGAAACAAAAAGTTTGAATTGGGTTTGGAGTTTCCCAATC
TTCCTTATTATATTGATGGTGATGTTAAATTAACACAGTCTATGGCCATCATACGTTATATAGCTGACAA
GCACAACATGTTGGGTGGTTGTCCAAAAGAGCGTGCAGAGATTTCAATGCTTGAAGGAGCGGTTTTGGAT
ATTAGATACGGTGTTTCGAGAATTGCATATAGTAAAGACTTTGAAACTCTCAAAGTTGATTTTCTTAGCA
AGCTACCTGAAATGCTGAAAATGTTCGAAGATCGTTTATGTCATAAAACATATTTAAATGGTGATCATGT
AACCCATCCTGACTTCATGTTGTATGACGCTCTTGATGTTGTTTTATACATGGACCCAATGTGCCTGGAT
GCGTTCCCAAAATTAGTTTGTTTTAAAAAACGTATTGAAGCTATCCCACAAATTGATAAGTACTTGAAAT
CCAGCAAGTATATAGCATGGCCTTTGCAGGGCTGGCAAGCCACGTTTGGTGGTGGCGACCATCCTCCAAA
ATCGGATCTGGAAGTTCTGTTCCAGGGGCCCCTGGGATCCGAAGAAGAGGAAAACCTGGATGATTATGAC
TGGTTTGCTGGTAACATCTCCAGATCACAATCTGAACAGTTACTCAGACAAAAGGGAAAAGAAGGAGCAT
TTATGGTTAGAAATTCGAGCCAAGTGGGAATGTACACAGTGTCCTTATTTAGTAAGGCTGTGAATGATAA
AAAAGGAACTGTCAAACATTACCACGTGCATACAAATGCTGAGAACAAATTATACCTGGCAGAAAACTAC
TGTTTTGATTCCATTCCAAAGCTTATTCATTATCATCAACACAATTCAGCAGGCATGATCACACGGCTCC
GCCACCCTGTGTCAACAAAGGCCAACAAGGTCCCCGGAATTCTATGAGCGGCCGCATCGTGACTGACTGA
CGATCTGCCTCGCGCGTTTCGGTGATGACGGTGAAAACCTCTGACACATGCAGCTCCCGGAGACGGTCAC
AGCTTGTCTGTAAGCGGATGCCGGGAGCAGACAAGCCCGTCAGGGCGCGTCAGCGGGTGTTGGCGGGTGT
CGGGGCGCAGCCATGACCCAGTCACGTAGCGATAGCGGAGTGTATAATTCTTGAAGACGAAAGGGCCTCG
TGATACGCCTATTTTTATAGGTTAATGTCATGATAATAATGGTTTCTTAGACGTCAGGTGGCACTTTTCG
GGGAAATGTGCGCGGAACCCCTATTTGTTTATTTTTCTAAATACATTCAAATATGTATCCGCTCATGAGA
CAATAACCCTGATAAATGCTTCAATAATATTGAAAAAGGAAGAGTATGAGTATTCAACATTTCCGTGTCG
CCCTTATTCCCTTTTTTGCGGCATTTTGCCTTCCTGTTTTTGCTCACCCAGAAACGCTGGTGAAAGTAAA
AGATGCTGAAGATCAGTTGGGTGCACGAGTGGGTTACATCGAACTGGATCTCAACAGCGGTAAGATCCTT
GAGAGTTTTCGCCCCGAAGAACGTTTTCCAATGATGAGCACTTTTAAAGTTCTGCTATGTGGCGCGGTAT
TATCCCGTGTTGACGCCGGGCAAGAGCAACTCGGTCGCCGCATACACTATTCTCAGAATGACTTGGTTGA
GTACTCACCAGTCACAGAAAAGCATCTTACGGATGGCATGACAGTAAGAGAATTATGCAGTGCTGCCATA
ACCATGAGTGATAACACTGCGGCCAACTTACTTCTGACAACGATCGGAGGACCGAAGGAGCTAACCGCTT
TTTTGCACAACATGGGGGATCATGTAACTCGCCTTGATCGTTGGGAACCGGAGCTGAATGAAGCCATACC
AAACGACGAGCGTGACACCACGATGCCTGCAGCAATGGCAACAACGTTGCGCAAACTATTAACTGGCGAA
CTACTTACTCTAGCTTCCCGGCAACAATTAATAGACTGGATGGAGGCGGATAAAGTTGCAGGACCACTTC
TGCGCTCGGCCCTTCCGGCTGGCTGGTTTATTGCTGATAAATCTGGAGCCGGTGAGCGTGGGTCTCGCGG
TATCATTGCAGCACTGGGGCCAGATGGTAAGCCCTCCCGTATCGTAGTTATCTACACGACGGGGAGTCAG
GCAACTATGGATGAACGAAATAGACAGATCGCTGAGATAGGTGCCTCACTGATTAAGCATTGGTAACTGT
CAGACCAAGTTTACTCATATATACTTTAGATTGATTTAAAACTTCATTTTTAATTTAAAAGGATCTAGGT
GAAGATCCTTTTTGATAATCTCATGACCAAAATCCCTTAACGTGAGTTTTCGTTCCACTGAGCGTCAGAC
CCCGTAGAAAAGATCAAAGGATCTTCTTGAGATCCTTTTTTTCTGCGCGTAATCTGCTGCTTGCAAACAA
AAAAACCACCGCTACCAGCGGTGGTTTGTTTGCCGGATCAAGAGCTACCAACTCTTTTTCCGAAGGTAAC
TGGCTTCAGCAGAGCGCAGATACCAAATACTGTCCTTCTAGTGTAGCCGTAGTTAGGCCACCACTTCAAG
AACTCTGTAGCACCGCCTACATACCTCGCTCTGCTAATCCTGTTACCAGTGGCTGCTGCCAGTGGCGATA
AGTCGTGTCTTACCGGGTTGGACTCAAGACGATAGTTACCGGATAAGGCGCAGCGGTCGGGCTGAACGGG
GGGTTCGTGCACACAGCCCAGCTTGGAGCGAACGACCTACACCGAACTGAGATACCTACAGCGTGAGCTA
TGAGAAAGCGCCACGCTTCCCGAAGGGAGAAAGGCGGACAGGTATCCGGTAAGCGGCAGGGTCGGAACAG
GAGAGCGCACGAGGGAGCTTCCAGGGGGAAACGCCTGGTATCTTTATAGTCCTGTCGGGTTTCGCCACCT
CTGACTTGAGCGTCGATTTTTGTGATGCTCGTCAGGGGGGCGGAGCCTATGGAAAAACGCCAGCAACGCG
GCCTTTTTACGGTTCCTGGCCTTTTGCTGGCCTTTTGCTCACATGTTCTTTCCTGCGTTATCCCCTGATT
CTGTGGATAACCGTATTACCGCCTTTGAGTGAGCTGATACCGCTCGCCGCAGCCGAACGACCGAGCGCAG
CGAGTCAGTGAGCGAGGAAGCGGAAGAGCGCCTGATGCGGTATTTTCTCCTTACGCATCTGTGCGGTATT
TCACACCGCATAAATTCCGACACCATCGAATGGTGCAAAACCTTTCGCGGTATGGCATGATAGCGCCCGG
AAGAGAGTCAATTCAGGGTGGTGAATGTGAAACCAGTAACGTTATACGATGTCGCAGAGTATGCCGGTGT
CTCTTATCAGACCGTTTCCCGCGTGGTGAACCAGGCCAGCCACGTTTCTGCGAAAACGCGGGAAAAAGTG
GAAGCGGCGATGGCGGAGCTGAATTACATTCCCAACCGCGTGGCACAACAACTGGCGGGCAAACAGTCGT
TGCTGATTGGCGTTGCCACCTCCAGTCTGGCCCTGCACGCGCCGTCGCAAATTGTCGCGGCGATTAAATC
TCGCGCCGATCAACTGGGTGCCAGCGTGGTGGTGTCGATGGTAGAACGAAGCGGCGTCGAAGCCTGTAAA
GCGGCGGTGCACAATCTTCTCGCGCAACGCGTCAGTGGGCTGATCATTAACTATCCGCTGGATGACCAGG
ATGCCATTGCTGTGGAAGCTGCCTGCACTAATGTTCCGGCGTTATTTCTTGATGTCTCTGACCAGACACC
CATCAACAGTATTATTTTCTCCCATGAAGACGGTACGCGACTGGGCGTGGAGCATCTGGTCGCATTGGGT
CACCAGCAAATCGCGCTGTTAGCGGGCCCATTAAGTTCTGTCTCGGCGCGTCTGCGTCTGGCTGGCTGGC
ATAAATATCTCACTCGCAATCAAATTCAGCCGATAGCGGAACGGGAAGGCGACTGGAGTGCCATGTCCGG
TTTTCAACAAACCATGCAAATGCTGAATGAGGGCATCGTTCCCACTGCGATGCTGGTTGCCAACGATCAG
ATGGCGCTGGGCGCAATGCGCGCCATTACCGAGTCCGGGCTGCGCGTTGGTGCGGATATCTCGGTAGTGG
GATACGACGATACCGAAGACAGCTCATGTTATATCCCGCCGTCAACCACCATCAAACAGGATTTTCGCCT
GCTGGGGCAAACCAGCGTGGACCGCTTGCTGCAACTCTCTCAGGGCCAGGCGGTGAAGGGCAATCAGCTG
TTGCCCGTCTCACTGGTGAAAAGAAAAACCACCCTGGCGCCCAATACGCAAACCGCCTCTCCCCGCGCGT
TGGCCGATTCATTAATGCAGCTGGCACGACAGGTTTCCCGACTGGAAAGCGGGCAGTGAGCGCAACGCAA
TTAATGTGAGTTAGCTCACTCATTAGGCACCCCAGGCTTTACACTTTATGCTTCCGGCTCGTATGTTGTG
TGGAATTGTGAGCGGATAACAATTTCACACAGGAAACAGCTATGACCATGATTACGGATTCACTGGCCGT
CGTTTTACAACGTCGTGACTGGGAAAACCCTGGCGTTACCCAACTTAATCGCCTTGCAGCACATCCCCCT
TTCGCCAGCTGGCGTAATAGCGAAGAGGCCCGCACCGATCGCCCTTCCCAACAGTTGCGCAGCCTGAATG
GCGAATGGCGCTTTGCCTGGTTTCCGGCACCAGAAGCGGTGCCGGAAAGCTGGCTGGAGTGCGATCTTCC
TGAGGCCGATACTGTCGTCGTCCCCTCAAACTGGCAGATGCACGGTTACGATGCGCCCATCTACACCAAC
GTAACCTATCCCATTACGGTCAATCCGCCGTTTGTTCCCACGGAGAATCCGACGGGTTGTTACTCGCTCA
CATTTAATGTTGATGAAAGCTGGCTACAGGAAGGCCAGACGCGAATTATTTTTGATGGCGTTGGAATT
Features (pLannotate 1.2.2; 17 found; start..end, strand, type, name):
      6..107     -  CDS            yciV (fragment): RNAAM_ECOLI - Also known as trpH From Escherichia coli (strain K12).
    183..211     +  promoter       tac promoter: strong E. coli promoter; hybrid between the trp and lac UV5 promoters
    219..235     +  protein_bind   lac operator: The lac repressor binds to the lac operator to inhibit transcription in E. coli. This inhibition can be relieved by adding lactose or isopropyl-β-D-thiogalactopyranoside (IPTG). lac repressor encoded by lacI
    258..911     +  CDS            GST26_SCHJA: Experimental evidence at protein level: Swiss-Prot protein existence level 1. GST isoenzymes appear to play a central role in the parasite detoxification system. Other functions are also suspected including a role in increasing the solubility of haematin in the parasite gut. From Schistosoma japonicum (Blood fluke).
    948..1295    +  CDS            BMX (fragment): BMX_HUMAN - Experimental evidence at protein level: Swiss-Prot protein existence level 1. Non-receptor tyrosine kinase that plays central but diverse modulatory roles in various signaling processes involved in the regulation of actin reorganization, cell migration, cell proliferation and survival, cell adhesion, and apoptosis. Participates in signal transduction stimulated by growth factor receptors, cytokine receptors, G-protein coupled receptors, antigen receptors and integrins. Induces tyrosine phosphorylation of BCAR1 in response to integrin regulation. Activation of BMX by integrins is me
   1335..1374    +  CDS            rop (fragment): Rop protein, which maintains plasmids at low copy number; rop
   1476..1516    +  misc_feature   bom (fragment): basis of mobility region from pBR322
   1621..1725    +  promoter       AmpR promoter: bla
   1726..2586    +  CDS            AmpR: β-lactamase; bla; confers resistance to ampicillin, carbenicillin, and related antibiotics
   2757..3345    +  rep_origin     ori: high-copy-number ColE1/pMB1/pBR322/pUC origin of replication
   3531..3582    -  misc_feature   bom (fragment): basis of mobility region from pBR322
   3589..3666    +  promoter       lacIq promoter: lacI (mutant); In the lacIq allele, a single base change in the promoter boosts expression of the lacI gene about 10-fold.
   3667..4749    +  CDS            lacI: lac repressor; lacI; The lac repressor binds to the lac operator to inhibit transcription in E. coli. This inhibition can be relieved by adding lactose or isopropyl-β-D-thiogalactopyranoside (IPTG).
   4762..4783    +  protein_bind   CAP binding site: CAP binding activates transcription in the presence of cAMP. E. coli catabolite activator protein
   4798..4828    +  promoter       lac promoter: promoter for the E. coli lac operon
   4836..4852    +  protein_bind   lac operator: The lac repressor binds to the lac operator to inhibit transcription in E. coli. This inhibition can be relieved by adding lactose or isopropyl-β-D-thiogalactopyranoside (IPTG). lac repressor encoded by lacI
   4872..5045    +  CDS            lacZα: LacZα fragment of β-galactosidase; lacZ fragment
