[The description below was written by a language model from this plasmid's Addgene catalogue record and pLannotate feature annotations shown in this document.]
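Description:
pGEX Bmx-SH2 is a bacterial expression plasmid built on the pGEX6P1 backbone and designed to produce the SH2 domain of human BMX (also known as ETK), a non-receptor tyrosine kinase, as a glutathione S-transferase fusion protein in E. coli. The insert is a fragment of about 358 bp encoding amino acids 286–400 of BMX, cloned between BamHI and EcoRI sites that both remain intact. It lies in frame downstream of the Schistosoma japonicum GST coding sequence. According to the catalogue entry, a PreScission protease recognition site sits between GST and the insert, which would allow the tag to be cleaved from the purified domain, although this short site is not separately annotated in the feature table. The depositor gives a molecular weight of roughly 37.9 kDa for the fusion protein.

Expression is driven by the tac promoter, a strong trp/lac hybrid, followed by a lac operator. The plasmid carries its own lacI gene under the lacIq promoter, so transcription is repressed until it is induced with IPTG, independently of the host strain's repressor level. The plasmid replicates from a ColE1/pBR322-type origin and is selected with ampicillin through the β-lactamase gene. The repository lists it as low copy. The annotation also shows short rop and bom fragments and a residual lac promoter/lacZα segment, which are remnants of the backbone rather than functional parts of the payload.

The associated publication concerns high-throughput phosphotyrosine profiling using SH2 domains. This suggests the purified GST-SH2 protein is used as an affinity probe for detecting or comparing tyrosine-phosphorylated binding sites in protein samples.
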