Addgene plasmid #46409: pGEX Bmx-SH2
Depositing lab: Bruce Mayer. Depositing organization: University of Connecticut Health Center. Publication: High-throughput phosphotyrosine profiling using SH2 domains. Machida K, Thompson CM, Dierck K, Jablonowski K, Karkkainen S, Liu B, Zhang H, Nash PD, Newman DK, Nollau P, Pawson T, Renkema GH, Saksela K, Schiller MR, Shin DG, Mayer BJ. Mol Cell. 2007 Jun 22;26(6):899-915. 10.1016/j.molcel.2007.05.031 PubMed 17588523.
Backbone
  Vector backbone: pGEX6P1
  Backbone manufacturer: GE Healthcare Biosciences
  Backbone size w/o insert (bp): 4900
  Vector type: Bacterial Expression
Growth in bacteria
  Bacterial resistance: Ampicillin, 100 μg/mL
  Growth temperature: 37°C
  Growth strain: DH5alpha
  Copy number: Low Copy
Gene/Insert
  Gene/Insert name: Bmx (alt names: BMX; ETK; PSCTK2; PSCTK3; BMX)
  Species: H. sapiens (human)
  Insert size (bp): 358
  Mutation: contains amino acids 286-400
  Entrez Gene: BMX (a.k.a. ETK, PSCTK2, PSCTK3)
  Promoter: Tac
  Tag / fusion protein: GST (N terminal on backbone); PreScission (N terminal on backbone)
  Cloning method: Restriction Enzyme; 5′ cloning site BamHI (not destroyed); 3′ cloning site EcoRI (not destroyed)
  Sequencing primers: 5′ pGEX-5; 3′ pGEX-3
Terms and licenses: Academic/Nonprofit Terms; Industry Terms: Not Available to Industry
Depositor comments: The molecular weight of the GST fusion protein is approximately 37.9 kDa
How to cite: pGEX Bmx-SH2 was a gift from Bruce Mayer (Addgene plasmid # 46409 ; http://n2t.net/addgene:46409 ; RRID:Addgene_46409)
