>Addgene plasmid #46409 | pGEX Bmx-SH2 | depositor partial sequence | sequence record 65540 | Insert sequence
GGATCCGAAGAAGAGGAAAACCTGGATGATTATGACTGGTTTGCTGGTAACATCTCCAGATCACAATCTG
AACAGTTACTCAGACAAAAGGGAAAAGAAGGAGCATTTATGGTTAGAAATTCGAGCCAAGTGGGAATGTA
CACAGTGTCCTTATTTAGTAAGGCTGTGAATGATAAAAAAGGAACTGTCAAACATTACCACGTGCATACA
AATGCTGAGAACAAATTATACCTGGCAGAAAACTACTGTTTTGATTCCATTCCAAAGCTTATTCATTATC
ATCAACACAATTCAGCAGGCATGATCACACGGCTCCGCCACCCTGTGTCAACAAAGGCCAACAAGGTCCC
CGGAATTC
