>Addgene plasmid #46409 | pGEX Bmx-SH2 | addgene partial sequence | sequence record 66995 | pGEX5
CATCTCAATCGGATCTGGAAGTTCTGTTCCAGGGGCCCCTGGGATCCGAAGAAGAGGAAAACCTGGATGA
TTATGACTGGTTTGCTGGTAACATCTCCAGATCACAATCTGAACAGTTACTCAGACAAAAGGGAAAAGAA
GGAGCATTTATGGTTAGAAATTCGAGCCAAGTGGGAATGTACACAGTGTCCTTATTTAGTAAGGCTGTGA
ATGATAAAAAAGGAACTGTCAAACATTACCACGTGCATACAAATGCTGAGAACAAATTATACCTGGCAGA
AAACTACTGTTTTGATTCCATTCCAAAGCTTATTCATTATCATCAACACAATTCAGCAGGCATGATCACA
CGGCTCCGCCACCCTGTGTCAACAAAGGCCAACAAGGTCCCCGGAATTCTATGAGCGGCCGCATCGTGAC
TGACTGACGATCTGCCTCGCGCGTTTCGGTGATGACGGTGAAAACCTCTGACACATGCAGCTCCCGGAGA
CGGTCACAGCTTGTCTGTAAGCGGATGCCGGGAGCAGACAAGCCCGTCAGGGCGCGTCAGCGGGTGTTGG
CGGGTGTCGGGGCGCAGCCATGACCCAGTCACGTAGCGATAGCGGAGTGTATAATTCTTGAAGACGAAAG
GGCCTCGTGATACGCCTATTTTTATAGGTTAATGTCATGATAATAATGGTTTCTTAGACGTCAGGTGGCA
CTTTTCGGGGAAATGTGCGCGGAACCCCTATTTGTTTATTTTTCTAAATACATTCAAATATGTATCCGCT
CATGAGACAATAACCCTGATAAATGCTTCAATAATATTGAAAAAGGAAGAGTATGAGTATTCAACATTTC
CGTGTC
